Addgene plasmid #91283: pHH0103_KALRN-1/4
Purpose: Protein expression and purification of human SH3 domain construct KALRN-1/4
Depositing lab: Sachdev Sidhu. Depositing organization: University of Toronto. Publication: Comprehensive Analysis of the Human SH3 Domain Family Reveals a Wide Variety of Non-canonical Specificities. Teyra J, Huang H, Jain S, Guan X, Dong A, Liu Y, Tempel W, Min J, Tong Y, Kim PM, Bader GD, Sidhu SS. Structure. 2017 Oct 3;25(10):1598-1610.e3. doi: 10.1016/j.str.2017.07.017. Epub 2017 Sep 7. PubMed 28890361.
Backbone
  Vector backbone: pHH0103
  Vector type: Bacterial Expression
Growth in bacteria
  Bacterial resistance: Ampicillin, 100 μg/mL
  Growth temperature: 37°C
  Growth strain: DH5alpha
  Copy number: Low Copy
Gene/Insert
  Gene/Insert name: KALRN-1/4
  Species: H. sapiens (human)
  Insert size (bp): 198
  Entrez Gene: KALRN (a.k.a. ARHGEF24, CHD5, CHDS5, DUET, DUO, HAPIP, KALNC2, TRAD)
  Cloning method: Restriction Enzyme; 5′ cloning site Sfi1 (unknown if destroyed); 3′ cloning site Not1 (unknown if destroyed)
Terms and licenses: Academic/Nonprofit Terms; Industry Terms: Not Available to Industry
How to cite: pHH0103_KALRN-1/4 was a gift from Sachdev Sidhu (Addgene plasmid # 91283 ; http://n2t.net/addgene:91283 ; RRID:Addgene_91283)
