[The description below was written by a language model from this plasmid's Addgene catalogue record and pLannotate feature annotations shown in this document.]
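Description:
pHH0103_KALRN-1/4 is a bacterial expression plasmid built on the pHH0103 backbone for producing and purifying a human SH3 domain from kalirin (KALRN) in E. coli. The 198 bp insert, whose "1/4" designation presumably marks one of several SH3 constructs made from this gene, was cloned between SfiI and NotI sites. The feature table does not annotate the insert itself, but there is an unannotated gap between the end of the GST coding sequence and the fd terminator where it most likely sits, which would place the SH3 domain at the C-terminus of the fusion partner.

Expression is driven by the strong hybrid tac promoter, controlled by an adjacent lac operator. The plasmid carries its own lacI gene under the up-mutated lacIq promoter, so transcription is tightly repressed until it is induced with IPTG. Downstream of the promoter lie a 6xHis tag and Schistosoma japonicum glutathione S-transferase, giving a His-GST fusion that can be purified by either nickel or glutathione affinity, and the bacteriophage fd terminator follows the cassette. Fragments of M13 gene III beyond the terminator, together with an f1 origin that interrupts the rop gene, suggest the backbone derives from a phagemid display vector; these pieces, like the tetracycline promoter and TcR fragments, appear to be non-functional remnants. The plasmid replicates from a ColE1/pBR322-type origin with a bom site, is catalogued as low copy, and is selected with ampicillin through β-lactamase. It belongs to a collection used for a family-wide analysis of human SH3 domain binding specificities.
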