Features (pLannotate 1.2.2; 20 found; start..end, strand, type, name):
     50..127     +  promoter       lacIq promoter: lacI (mutant); In the lacIq allele, a single base change in the promoter boosts expression of the lacI gene about 10-fold.
    128..1210    +  CDS            lacI: lac repressor; lacI; The lac repressor binds to the lac operator to inhibit transcription in E. coli. This inhibition can be relieved by adding lactose or isopropyl-β-D-thiogalactopyranoside (IPTG).
   1223..1244    +  protein_bind   CAP binding site: CAP binding activates transcription in the presence of cAMP. E. coli catabolite activator protein
   1263..1280    +  promoter       tet promoter (fragment): E. coli promoter for tetracycline efflux protein gene
   1453..1481    +  promoter       tac promoter: strong E. coli promoter; hybrid between the trp and lac UV5 promoters
   1489..1505    +  protein_bind   lac operator: The lac repressor binds to the lac operator to inhibit transcription in E. coli. This inhibition can be relieved by adding lactose or isopropyl-β-D-thiogalactopyranoside (IPTG). lac repressor encoded by lacI
   1590..1607    +  CDS            6xHis: 6xHis affinity tag
   1623..2276    +  CDS            GST26_SCHJA: Experimental evidence at protein level: Swiss-Prot protein existence level 1. GST isoenzymes appear to play a central role in the parasite detoxification system. Other functions are also suspected including a role in increasing the solubility of haematin in the parasite gut. From Schistosoma japonicum (Blood fluke).
   2547..2594    +  terminator     fd terminator (sequence withheld): central terminator from bacteriophage fd (Otsuka and Kunisawa, 1982)
   2599..2811    +  CDS            M13 gene III (fragment) (sequence partly withheld): pIII; III; minor coat protein
   2826..3296    +  CDS            M13 gene III (fragment) (sequence partly withheld): pIII; III; minor coat protein
   3318..3388    +  CDS            TcR (fragment): tetracycline efflux protein; tet; confers resistance to tetracycline
   3630..4010    -  CDS            YPB1_ECOLX: Protein predicted: Swiss-Prot protein existence level 4. From Escherichia coli.
   4027..4178    +  CDS            rop (fragment): Rop protein, which maintains plasmids at low copy number; rop
   4214..4642    -  rep_origin     f1 ori (sequence partly withheld): f1 bacteriophage origin of replication; arrow indicates direction of (+) strand synthesis
   4651..4690    +  CDS            rop (fragment): Rop protein, which maintains plasmids at low copy number; rop
   4792..4932    +  misc_feature   bom: basis of mobility region from pBR322
   5118..5705    -  rep_origin     ori: high-copy-number ColE1/pMB1/pBR322/pUC origin of replication
   5876..6736    -  CDS            AmpR: β-lactamase; bla; confers resistance to ampicillin, carbenicillin, and related antibiotics
   6737..6841    -  promoter       AmpR promoter: bla
>Addgene plasmid #91283 | pHH0103_KALRN-1/4 | addgene full sequence | sequence record 191106 | Addgene NGS Result
CCTATAAAAATAGGCGTATCACGAGGCCCTTTCGTCTTCAAGAATTCCCGACACCATCGAATGGTGCAAA
ACCTTTCGCGGTATGGCATGATAGCGCCCGGAAGAGAGTCAATTCAGGGTGGTGAATGTGAAACCAGTAA
CGTTATACGATGTCGCAGAGTATGCCGGTGTCTCTTATCAGACCGTTTCCCGCGTGGTGAACCAGGCCAG
CCACGTTTCTGCGAAAACGCGGGAAAAAGTGGAAGCGGCGATGGCGGAGCTGAATTACATTCCCAACCGC
GTGGCACAACAACTGGCGGGCAAACAGTCGTTGCTGATTGGCGTTGCCACCTCCAGTCTGGCCCTGCACG
CGCCGTCGCAAATTGTCGCGGCGATTAAATCTCGCGCCGATCAACTGGGTGCCAGCGTGGTGGTGTCGAT
GGTAGAACGAAGCGGCGTCGAAGCCTGTAAAGCGGCGGTGCACAATCTTCTCGCGCAACGCGTCAGTGGG
CTGATCATTAACTATCCGCTGGATGACCAGGATGCCATTGCTGTGGAAGCTGCCTGCACTAATGTTCCGG
CGTTATTTCTTGATGTCTCTGACCAGACACCCATCAACAGTATTATTTTCTCCCATGAAGACGGTACGCG
ACTGGGCGTGGAGCATCTGGTCGCATTGGGTCACCAGCAAATCGCGCTGTTAGCGGGCCCATTAAGTTCT
GTCTCGGCGCGTCTGCGTCTGGCTGGCTGGCATAAATATCTCACTCGCAATCAAATTCAGCCGATAGCGG
AACGGGAAGGCGACTGGAGTGCCATGTCCGGTTTTCAACAAACCATGCAAATGCTGAATGAGGGCATCGT
TCCCACTGCGATGCTGGTTGCCAACGATCAGATGGCGCTGGGCGCAATGCGCGCCATTACCGAGTCCGGG
CTGCGCGTTGGTGCGGATATCTCGGTAGTGGGATACGACGATACCGAAGACAGCTCATGTTATATCCCGC
CGTTAACCACCATCAAACAGGATTTTCGCCTGCTGGGGCAAACCAGCGTGGACCGCTTGCTGCAACTCTC
TCAGGGCCAGGCGGTGAAGGGCAATCAGCTGTTGCCCGTCTCACTGGTGAAAAGAAAAACCACCCTGGCG
CCCAATACGCAAACCGCCTCTCCCCGCGCGTTGGCCGATTCATTAATGCAGCTGGCACGACAGGTTTCCC
GACTGGAAAGCGGGCAGTGAGCGCAACGCAATTAATGTAAGTTAGCTCACTCATTAGGCACAATTCTCAT
GTTTGACAGCTTATCATCGACTGCACGGTGCACCAATGCTTCTGGCGTCAGGCAGCCATCGGAAGCTGTG
GTATGGCTGTGCAGGTCGTAAATCACTGCATAATTCGTGTCGCTCAAGGCGCACTCCCGTTCTGGATAAT
GTTTTTTGCGCCGACATCATAACGGTTCTGGCAAATATTCTGAAATGAGCTGTTGACAATTAATCATCGG
CTCGTATAATGTGTGGAATTGTGAGCGGATAACAATTTCACACAGGAAACAGCCAGTCCGTTTAGGTGTT
TTCACGAGCACTTCACCAACAAGGACCATAGATTATGAAAATCGAAGAACACCATCACCATCACCATTCC
AGCGGTAAGCTTATGTCCCCTATACTAGGTTATTGGAAAATTAAGGGCCTTGTGCAACCCACTCGACTTC
TTTTGGAATATCTTGAAGAAAAATATGAAGAGCATTTGTATGAGCGCGATGAAGGTGATAAATGGCGAAA
CAAAAAGTTTGAATTGGGTTTGGAGTTTCCCAATCTTCCTTATTATATTGATGGTGATGTTAAATTAACA
CAGTCTATGGCCATCATACGTTATATAGCTGACAAGCACAACATGTTGGGTGGTTGTCCAAAAGAGCGTG
CAGAGATTTCAATGCTTGAAGGAGCGGTTTTGGATATTAGATACGGTGTTTCGAGAATTGCATATAGTAA
AGACTTTGAAACTCTCAAAGTTGATTTTCTTAGCAAGCTACCTGAAATGCTGAAAATGTTCGAAGATCGT
TTATGTCATAAAACATATTTAAATGGTGATCATGTAACCCATCCTGACTTCATGTTGTATGACGCTCTTG
ATGTTGTTTTATACATGGACCCAATGTGCCTGGATGCGTTCCCAAAATTAGTTTGTTTTAAAAAACGTAT
TGAAGCTATCCCACAAATTGATAAGTACTTGAAATCCAGCAAGTATATAGCATGGCCTTTGCAGGGCTGG
CAAGCCACGTTTGGTGGTGGCGACCATCCTCCAAAATCGGATCTGGAAGTTCTGTTCCAGGGGCCCCTGT
CCAGCGGTCTGGTTCCGCGTGGTTCCGGTACCGCGGCCCAGCCGGCCGAACTGACCGTCGTCCTGCAAGA
TTTTTCTGCGGGCCATTCAAGCGAACTGACCATCCAAGTCGGCCAAACCGTCGAACTGCTGGAACGTCCG
AGTGAACGTCCGGGTTGGTGCCTGGTGCGTACCACGGAACGTAGCCCGCCGCTGGAAGGTCTGGTTCCGA
GCTCTGCGCTGGCGGCCGCATA
[142 nt withheld, positions 2543-2684]
C
[98 nt withheld, positions 2686-2783]
AGTTTGTACTGGTGACGAAACTCAGTGTCTAGCTAGAGTGGC
[149 nt withheld, positions 2826-2974]
T
[41 nt withheld, positions 2976-3016]
T
[62 nt withheld, positions 3018-3079]
A
[35 nt withheld, positions 3081-3115]
CCTCCCTCAATCGGTTGAATGTCGCCCTTTTGTCTTTGGCGCTGGTAAACCATATGAA
[86 nt withheld, positions 3174-3259]
T
[54 nt withheld, positions 3261-3314]
CTAGCGCCGCCCTATACCTTGTCTGCCTCCCCGCGTTGCGTCGCGGTGCATGGAGCCGGGCCACCTCGAC
CTGAATGGAAGCCGGCGGCACCTCGCTAACGGATTCACCACTCCAAGAATTGGAGCCAATCAATTCTTGC
GGAGAACTGTGAATGCGCAAACCAACCCTTGGCAGAACATATCCATCGCGTCCGCCATCTCCAGCAGCCG
CACGCGGCGCATCTCGGGCAGCGTTGGGTCCTGGCCACGGGTGCGCATGATCGTGCTCCTGTCGTTGAGG
ACCCGGCTAGGCTGGCGGGGTTGCCTTACTGGTTAGCAGAATGAATCACCGATACGCGAGCGAACGTGAA
GCGACTGCTGCTGCAAAACGTCTGCGACCTGAGCAACAACATGAATGGTCTTCGGTTTCCGTGTTTCGTA
AAGTCTGGAAACGCGGAAGTCAGCGCCCTGCACCATTATGTTCCGGATCTGCATCGCAGGATGCTGCTGG
CTACCCTGTGGAACACCTACATCTGTATTAACGAAGCGCTGGCATTGACCCTGAGTGATTTTTCTCTGGT
CCCGCCGCATCCATACCGCCAGTTGTTTACCCTCACAACGTTCCAGTAACCGGGCATGTTCATCATCAGT
AACCCGTATCGTGAGCATCCTCTCTCGTTTCATCGGTATCATTACCCCCATGAACAGAAATCCCCCTTAC
ACGGAGGCATCAGTGACCAAACAGGAAAAAACCGCCCTTAACATGGCCCGCTTTATCAGAAGCCAGACAT
TAACGCTTCTGGAGAAACTCAACGAGCTGGACGCGGATGAACAGGCAGACATCTGTGAATCGCTTCACGA
CCACGCTGATGAGCTTTACCGCAGGATCCGCGAAATTGTAAGCGTTAATATTTTGTTAAAATTCGCGTTA
AATTTTTGTTAAATCAGCTCATTTTTTAACCAATAGGCCGAAATCGGCAAAATCCCTTATAAATCAAAAG
AATAGACCGAGATAGGGT
[37 nt withheld, positions 4313-4349]
AAAGAACGTGGACTCCAACGTCAAAGG
[49 nt withheld, positions 4377-4425]
T
[91 nt withheld, positions 4427-4517]
G
[124 nt withheld, positions 4519-4642]
CGCGGATCCTGCCTCGCGCGTTTCGGTGATGACGGTGAAAACCTCTGACACATGCAGCTCCCGGAGACGG
TCACAGCTTGTCTGTAAGCGGATGCCGGGAGCAGACAAGCCCGTCAGGGCGCGTCAGCGGGTGTTGGCGG
GTGTCGGGGCGCAGCCATGACCCAGTCACGTAGCGATAGCGGAGTGTATACTGGCTTAACTATGCGGCAT
CAGAGCAGATTGTACTGAGAGTGCACCATATGCGGTGTGAAATACCGCACAGATGCGTAAGGAGAAAATA
CCGCATCAGGCGCTCTTCCGCTTCCTCGCTCACTGACTCGCTGCGCTCGGTCGTTCGGCTGCGGCGAGCG
GTATCAGCTCACTCAAAGGCGGTAATACGGTTATCCACAGAATCAGGGGATAACGCAGGAAAGAACATGT
GAGCAAAAGGCCAGCAAAAGGCCAGGAACCGTAAAAAGGCCGCGTTGCTGGCGTTTTTCCATAGGCTCCG
CCCCCCTGACGAGCATCACAAAAATCGACGCTCAAGTCAGAGGTGGCGAAACCCGACAGGACTATAAAGA
TACCAGGGTTTCCCCCTGGAAGCTCCCTCGTGCGCTCTCCTGTTCCGACCCTGCCGCTTACCGGATACCT
GTCCGCCTTTCTCCCTTCGGGAAGCGTGGCGCTTTCTCATAGCTCACGCTGTAGGTATCTCAGTTCGGTG
TAGGTCGTTCGCTCCAAGCTGGGCTGTGTGCACGAACCCCCCGTTCAGCCCGACCGCTGCGCCTTATCCG
GTAACTATCGTCTTGAGTCCAACCCGGTAAGACACGACTTATCGCCACTGGCAGCAGCCACTGGTAACAG
GATTAGCAGAGCGAGGTATGTAGGCGGTGCTACAGAGTTCTTGAAGTGGTGGCCTAACTACGGCTACACT
AGAAGGACAGTATTTGGTATCTGCGCTCTGCTGAAGCCAGTTACCTTCGGAAAAAGAGTTGGTAGCTCTT
GATCCGGCAAACAAACCACCGCTGGTAGCGGTGGTTTTTTTGTTTGCAAGCAGCAGATTACGCGCAGAAA
AAAAGGATCTCAAGAAGATCCTTTGATCTTTTCTACGGGGTCTGACGCTCAGTGGAACGAAAACTCACGT
TAAGGGATTTTGGTCATGAGATTATCAAAAAGGATCTTCACCTAGATCCTTTTAAATTAAAAATGAAGTT
TTAAATCAATCTAAAGTATATATGAGTAAACTTGGTCTGACAGTTACCAATGCTTAATCAGTGAGGCACC
TATCTCAGCGATCTGTCTATTTCGTTCATCCATAGTTGCCTGACTCCCCGTCGTGTAGATAACTACGATA
CGGGAGGGCTTACCATCTGGCCCCAGTGCTGCAATGATACCGCGAGACCCACGCTCACCGGCTCCAGATT
TATCAGCAATAAACCAGCCAGCCGGAAGGGCCGAGCGCAGAAGTGGTCCTGCAACTTTATCCGCCTCCAT
CCAGTCTATTAATTGTTGCCGGGAAGCTAGAGTAAGTAGTTCGCCAGTTAATAGTTTGCGCAACGTTGTT
GCCATTGCTGCAGGCATCGTGGTGTCACGCTCGTCGTTTGGTATGGCTTCATTCAGCTCCGGTTCCCAAC
GATCAAGGCGAGTTACATGATCCCCCATGTTGTGCAAAAAAGCGGTTAGCTCCTTCGGTCCTCCGATCGT
TGTCAGAAGTAAGTTGGCCGCAGTGTTATCACTCATGGTTATGGCAGCACTGCATAATTCTCTTACTGTC
ATGCCATCCGTAAGATGCTTTTCTGTGACTGGTGAGTACTCAACCAAGTCATTCTGAGAATAGTGTATGC
GGCGACCGAGTTGCTCTTGCCCGGCGTCAACACGGGATAATACCGCGCCACATAGCAGAACTTTAAAAGT
GCTCATCATTGGAAAACGTTCTTCGGGGCGAAAACTCTCAAGGATCTTACCGCTGTTGAGATCCAGTTCG
ATGTAACCCACTCGTGCACCCAACTGATCTTCAGCATCTTTTACTTTCACCAGCGTTTCTGGGTGAGCAA
AAACAGGAAGGCAAAATGCCGCAAAAAAGGGAATAAGGGCGACACGGAAATGTTGAATACTCATACTCTT
CCTTTTTCAATATTATTGAAGCATTTATCAGGGTTATTGTCTCATGAGCGGATACATATTTGAATGTATT
TAGAAAAATAAACAAATAGGGGTTCCGCGCACATTTCCCCGAAAAGTGCCACCTGACGTCTAAGAAACCA
TTATTATCATGACATTAA
