>Addgene plasmid #91283 | pHH0103_KALRN-1/4 | depositor partial sequence | sequence record 175771 | insert sequence
GGCCCAGCCGGCCGAACTGACCGTCGTCCTGCAAGATTTTTCTGCGGGCCATTCAAGCGAACTGACCATC
CAAGTCGGCCAAACCGTCGAACTGCTGGAACGTCCGAGTGAACGTCCGGGTTGGTGCCTGGTGCGTACCA
CGGAACGTAGCCCGCCGCTGGAAGGTCTGGTTCCGAGCTCTGCGCTGGCGGCCGC
